>Addgene plasmid #147977 | pAc5.1B-EGFP-DmCaf40-N63AF65AC69YV76YR210AH213A_X | depositor full sequence | sequence record 290424 | Full Sequence
CTTCAAGGAATTAATTCTATATTCTAAAAACACAAATGATACTTCTAAAAAAAATCATGAATGGCATCAA
CTCTGAATCAAATCTTTGCAGATGCACCTACTTCTCATTTCCACTGTCACATCATTTTTCCAGATCTCGC
TGCCTGTTATGTGGCCCACAAACCAAGACACGTTTTATGGCCATTAAAGCTGGCTGATCGTCGCCAAACA
CCAAATACATATCAATATGTACATTCGAGAAAGAAGCGATCAAAGAAGCGTCTTCGGGCGAGTAGGAGAA
TGCGGAGGAGAAGGAGAACGAGCTGATCTAGTATCTCTCCACAATCCAATGCCAACTGACCAACTGGCCA
TATTCGGAGCAATTTGAAGCCAATTTCCATCGCCTGGCGATCGCTCCATTCTTGGCTATATGTTTTTCAC
CGTTCCCGGGGCCATTTTCAAAGACTCGTCGGTAAGATAAGATTGTGTCACTCGCTGTCTCTCTTCATTT
GTCGAAGAATGCTGAGGAATTTCGCGATGACGTCGGCGAGTATTTTGAAGAATGAGAATAATTTGTATTT
ATACGAAAATCAGTTAGTGGAATTTTCTACAAAAACATGTTATCTATAGATAATTTTGTTGCAAAATATG
TTGACTATGACAAAGATTGTATGTATATACCTTTAATGTATTCTCATTTTCTTATGTATTTATAATGGCA
ATGATGATACTGATGATATTTTAAGATGATGCCAGACCACAGGCTGATTTCTGCGTCTTTTGCCGAACGC
AGTGCATGTGCGGTTGTTGTTTTTTGGAATAGTTTCAATTTTCGGACTGTCCGCTTTGATTTCAGTTTCT
TGGCTTATTCAAAAAGCAAAGTAAAGCCAAAAAAGCGAGATGGCAATACCAAATGCGGCAAAACGGTAGT
GGAAGGAAAGGGGTGCGGGGCAGCGGAAGGAAGGGTGGGGCGGGGCGTGGCGGGGTCTGTGGCTGGGCGC
GACGTCACCGACGTTGGAGCCACTCCTTTGACCATGTGTGCGTGTGTGTATTATTCGTGTCTCGCCACTC
GCCGGTTGTTTTTTTCTTTTTATCTCGCTCTCTCTAGCGCCATCTCGTACGCATGCTCAACGCACCGCAT
GTTGCCGTGTCCTTTATGCGTCATTTTGGCTCGAAATAGGCAATTATTTAAACAAAGATTAGTCAACGAA
AACGCTAAAATAAATAAGTCTACAATATGGTTACTTATTGCCATGTGTGTGCAGCCAACGATAGCAACAA
AAGCAACAACACAGTGGCTTTCCCTCTTTCACTTTTTGTTTGCAAGCGCGTGCGAGCAAGACGGCACGAC
CGGCAAACGCAATTACGCTGACAAAGAGCAGACGAAGTTTTGGCCGAAAAACATCAAGGCGCCTGATACG
AATGCATTTGCAATAACAATTGCGATATTTAATATTGTTTATGAAGCTGTTTGACTTCAAAACACACAAA
AAAAAAAATAAAACAAATTATTTGAAAGAGAATTAGGAATCGGACAGCTTATCGTTACGGGCTAACAGCA
CACCGAGACGAAATAGCTTACCTGACGTCACAGCCTCTGGAAGAACTGCCGCCAAGCAGAGAGAGAGAGA
AAAAGAGGGAGAGCAGCTTAGACCGCATGTGCTTGTGTGTGAGGCGTCTCTCTCTTCGTCTCCTGTTTGC
GCAAACGCATAGACTGCACTGAGAAAATCGATTACCTATTTTTTATGAATGAATATTTGCACTATTACTA
TTCAAAACTATTAAGATAGCAATCACATTCAATAGCCAAATACTATACCACCTGAGCGATGCAACGAAAT
GATCAATTTGAGCAAAAATGCTGCATATTTAGGACGGCATCATTATAGAAATGCTTCTTGCTGTGTACTT
TTCTCTCGTCTGGCAGCTGTTTCGCCGTTATTGTTAAAACCGGCTTAAGTTAGGTGTGTTTTCTACGACT
AGTGATGCCCCTACTAGAAGATGTGTGTTGCACAAATGTCCCTGAATAACCAATTTGAAGTGCAGATAGC
AGTAAACGTAAGCTAATATGAATATTATTTAACTGTAATGTTTTAATATCGCTGGACATTACTAATAAAC
CCACTATAAACACATGTACATATGTATGTTTTGGCATACAATGAGTAGTTGGGGAAAAAATGTGTAAAAG
CACCGTGACCATCACAGCATAAAGATAACCAGCTGAAGTATCGAATATGAGTAACCCCCAAATTGAATCA
CATGCCGCAACTGATAGGACCCATGGAAGTACACTCTTCATGGCGATATACAAGACACACACAAGCACGA
ACACCCAGTTGCGGAGGAAATTCTCCGTAAATGAAAACCCAATCGGCGAACAATTCATACCCATATATGG
TAAAAGTTTTGAACGCGACTTGAGAGCGGAGAGCATTGCGGCTGATAAGGTTTTAGCGCTAAGCGGGCTT
TATAAAACGGGCTGCGGGACCAGTTTTCATATCACTACCGTTTGAGTTCTTGTGCTGTGTGGATACTCCT
CCCGACACAAAGCCGCTCCATCAGCCAGCAGTCGTCTAATCCAGAGACCCCGGATCGGGGTACCAACATG
GTGAGCAAGGGCGAGGAGCTGTTCACCGGGGTGGTGCCCATCCTGGTCGAGCTGGACGGCGACGTAAACG
GCCACAAGTTCAGCGTGTCCGGCGAGGGCGAGGGCGATGCCACCTACGGCAAGCTGACCCTGAAGTTCAT
CTGCACCACCGGCAAGCTGCCCGTGCCCTGGCCCACCCTCGTGACCACCCTGACCTACGGCGTGCAGTGC
TTCAGCCGCTACCCCGACCACATGAAGCAGCACGACTTCTTCAAGTCCGCCATGCCCGAAGGCTACGTCC
AGGAGCGCACCATCTTCTTCAAGGACGACGGCAACTACAAGACCCGCGCCGAGGTGAAGTTCGAGGGCGA
CACCCTGGTGAACCGCATCGAGCTGAAGGGCATCGACTTCAAGGAGGACGGCAACATCCTGGGGCACAAG
CTGGAGTACAACTACAACAGCCACAACGTCTATATCATGGCCGACAAGCAGAAGAACGGCATCAAGGTGA
ACTTCAAGATCCGCCACAACATCGAGGACGGCAGCGTGCAGCTCGCCGACCACTACCAGCAGAACACCCC
CATCGGCGACGGCCCCGTGCTGCTGCCCGACAACCACTACCTGAGCACCCAGTCCGCCCTGAGCAAAGAC
CCCAACGAGAAGCGCGATCACATGGTCCTGCTGGAGTTCGTGACCGCCGCCGGGATCACTCTCGGCATGG
ACGAGCTGTACAAGCCAAGCTTAATTAAGATGAGTGCTCAACCGAGTCCGCATATGAATCCTCAGCAGCA
GCAGCAGCAGCAACAGCAGCAGCAGCAGACCGAGCAGGAGAAGGTGTACCAGTGGATCAATGAGCTGGCC
CATCCGGACACGCGTGAAACCGCTCTGCTCGAGCTAAGCAAGAAGCGTGAGACGGACCTGGCCCCCATGC
TGTGGGCCAGCGCCGGGACCGCCTACGCCCTGTTGCAGGAGATTTATAACATCTACCCATCGATAACGCC
GCCCACTTTGACGGCCCACCAGTCGAACCGCGTGTGCAACGCCCTGGCGCTGCTGCAGTGCGTCGCCTCG
CACCCGGAGACTCGCACGGCCTTCCTGCAGGCCCAGATACCGCTGTACTTGTACCCTTTCTTGTCGACCA
CGTCCAAGACCAGGCCCTTCGAGTACTTGCGCCTGACCAGTTTGGGCGTGATTGGTGCTCTGGTCAAGAC
CGACGAACAGGAGGTGATCACCTTTCTGCTGACCACCGAGATCGTGCCCCTTTGTCTGAGCATCATGGAC
AGCGGATCGGAGCTGAGCAAGACTGTGGCCACTTTCATCATCCAGAAGATCCTGCTCGATGAGTCGGGTC
TGTCGTACATCTGCCAGACCTACGAAGCCTTTTCGGCCGTGGCCATCACCCTGGGCAAAATGGTCATCCA
GCTGGCGAAGGATCCATGCGCCCGGCTGTTGAAGCATGTGGTGCGCTGCTATCTGCGTCTTTCGGACAAT
ACACGCGCTCGCAAGGCCCTGGGACAGTGTCTGCCCGATCAGCTGCGTGACGGCACCTTTGCGCTGTGCC
TGCAAGAGGACAAGTCGACCAAGCAGTGGCTGCAGATGCTGCTCAAGAACCTGGAACTCGGCGCCACTCC
GCAGCAGATCGGCATGTCGCCACTGGGCTCCTAGTCTAGAGGGCCCGCGGTTCGAAGGTAAGCCTATCCC
TAACCCTCTCCTCGGTCTCGATTCTACGCGTACCGGTCATCATCACCATCACCATTGAGTTTAAACCCGC
TGATCAGCCTCGACTGTGCCTTCTAAGGCCTGAGCTCGCTGATCAGCCTCGATCGAGGATCCAGACATGA
TAAGATACATTGATGAGTTTGGACAAACCACAACTAGAATGCAGTGAAAAAAATGCTTTATTTGTGAAAT
TTGTGATGCTATTGCTTTATTTGTAACCATTATAAGCTGCAATAAACAAGTTAACAACAACAATTGCATT
CATTTTATGTTTCAGGTTCAGGGGGAGGTGTGGGAGGTTTTTTAAAGCAAGTAAAACCTCTACAAATGTG
GTATGGCTGATTATGATCAGTCGACCGATGCCCTTGAGAGCCTTCAACCCAGTCAGCTCCTTCCGGTGGG
CGCGGGGCATGACTATCGTCGCCGCACTTATGACTGTCTTCTTTATCATGCAACTCGTAGGACAGGTGCC
GGCAGCGCTCTGGGTCATTTTCGGCGAGGACCGCTTTCGCTGGAGCGCGACGATGATCGGCCTGTCGCTT
GCGGTATTCGGAATCTTGCACGCCCTCGCTCAAGCCTTCGTCACTGGTCCCGCCACCAAACGTTTCGGCG
AGAAGCAGGCCATTATCGCCGGCATGGCGGCCGACGCGCTGGGCTACGTCTTGCTGGCGTTCGCGACGCG
AGGCTGGATGGCCTTCCCCATTATGATTCTTCTCGCTTCCGGCGGCATCGGGATGCCCGCGTTGCAGGCC
ATGCTGTCCAGGCAGGTAGATGACGACCATCAGGGACAGCTTCAAGGATCGCTCGCGGCTCTTACCAGCC
AGCAAAAGGCCAGGAACCGTAAAAAGGCCGCGTTGCTGGCGTTTTTCCATAGGCTCCGCCCCCCTGACGA
GCATCACAAAAATCGACGCTCAAGTCAGAGGTGGCGAAACCCGACAGGACTATAAAGATACCAGGCGTTT
CCCCCTGGAAGCTCCCTCGTGCGCTCTCCTGTTCCGACCCTGCCGCTTACCGGATACCTGTCCGCCTTTC
TCCCTTCGGGAAGCGTGGCGCTTTCTCAATGCTCACGCTGTAGGTATCTCAGTTCGGTGTAGGTCGTTCG
CTCCAAGCTGGGCTGTGTGCACGAACCCCCCGTTCAGCCCGACCGCTGCGCCTTATCCGGTAACTATCGT
CTTGAGTCCAACCCGGTAAGACACGACTTATCGCCACTGGCAGCAGCCACTGGTAACAGGATTAGCAGAG
CGAGGTATGTAGGCGGTGCTACAGAGTTCTTGAAGTGGTGGCCTAACTACGGCTACACTAGAAGGACAGT
ATTTGGTATCTGCGCTCTGCTGAAGCCAGTTACCTTCGGAAAAAGAGTTGGTAGCTCTTGATCCGGCAAA
CAAACCACCGCTGGTAGCGGTGGTTTTTTTGTTTGCAAGCAGCAGATTACGCGCAGAAAAAAAGGATCTC
AAGAAGATCCTTTGATCTTTTCTACGGGGTCTGACGCTCAGTGGAACGAAAACTCACGTTAAGGGATTTT
GGTCATGAGATTATCAAAAAGGATCTTCACCTAGATCCTTTTAAATTAAAAATGAAGTTTTAAATCAATC
TAAAGTATATATGAGTAAACTTGGTCTGACAGTTACCAATGCTTAATCAGTGAGGCACCTATCTCAGCGA
TCTGTCTATTTCGTTCATCCATAGTTGCCTGACTCCCCGTCGTGTAGATAACTACGATACGGGAGGGCTT
ACCATCTGGCCCCAGTGCTGCAATGATACCGCGAGACCCACGCTCACCGGCTCCAGATTTATCAGCAATA
AACCAGCCAGCCGGAAGGGCCGAGCGCAGAAGTGGTCCTGCAACTTTATCCGCCTCCATCCAGTCTATTA
ATTGTTGCCGGGAAGCTAGAGTAAGTAGTTCGCCAGTTAATAGTTTGCGCAACGTTGTTGCCATTGCTGC
AGGCATCGTGGTGTCACGCTCGTCGTTTGGTATGGCTTCATTCAGCTCCGGTTCCCAACGATCAAGGCGA
GTTACATGATCCCCCATGTTGTGCAAAAAAGCGGTTAGCTCCTTCGGTCCTCCGATCGTTGTCAGAAGTA
AGTTGGCCGCAGTGTTATCACTCATGGTTATGGCAGCACTGCATAATTCTCTTACTGTCATGCCATCCGT
AAGATGCTTTTCTGTGACTGGTGAGTACTCAACCAAGTCATTCTGAGAATAGTGTATGCGGCGACCGAGT
TGCTCTTGCCCGGCGTCAACACGGGATAATACCGCGCCACATAGCAGAACTTTAAAAGTGCTCATCATTG
GAAAACGTTCTTCGGGGCGAAAACTCTCAAGGATCTTACCGCTGTTGAGATCCAGTTCGATGTAACCCAC
TCGTGCACCCAACTGATCTTCAGCATCTTTTACTTTCACCAGCGTTTCTGGGTGAGCAAAAACAGGAAGG
CAAAATGCCGCAAAAAAGGGAATAAGGGCGACACGGAAATGTTGAATACTCATACTCTTCCTTTTTCAAT
ATTATTGAAGCATTTATCAGGGTTATTGTCTCATGAGCGGATACATATTTGAATGTATTTAGAAAAATAA
ACAAATAGGGGTTCCGCGCACATTTCCCCGAAAAGTGCCACCTGACGTCTAAGAAACCATTATTATCATG
ACATTAACCTATAAAAATAGGCGTATCACGAGGCCCTTTCGT
Features (pLannotate 1.2.2; 10 found; start..end, strand, type, name):
     56..2568    +  promoter       Ac5 promoter: Drosophila melanogaster actin 5C promoter
   2588..3304    +  CDS            EGFP: EGFP is a basic (constitutively fluorescent) green fluorescent protein published in 1996, derived from Aequorea victoria. It is reported to be a rapidly-maturing weak dimer with moderate acid sensitivity.
   3392..4222    +  CDS            CNOT9 (fragment): CNOT9_HUMAN - Also known as RCD1, RQCD1. Experimental evidence at protein level: Swiss-Prot protein existence level 1. Component of the CCR4-NOT complex which is one of the major cellular mRNA deadenylases and is linked to various cellular processes including bulk mRNA degradation, miRNA-mediated repression, translational repression during translational initiation and general transcription regulation. Additional complex functions may be a consequence of its influence on mRNA expression. Involved in down- regulation of MYB- and JUN-dependent transcription. May play a role in cell differentiatio
   4257..4298    +  CDS            V5 tag: epitope tag from simian virus 5
   4398..4532    -  polyA_signal   SV40 poly(A) signal: SV40 polyadenylation signal
   4555..4639    -  CDS            large T antigen (fragment): large T antigen from SV40 (simian virus 40)
   4640..5110    +  CDS            TcR (fragment): tetracycline efflux protein; tet; confers resistance to tetracycline
   5154..5742    -  rep_origin     ori: high-copy-number ColE1/pMB1/pBR322/pUC origin of replication
   5913..6773    -  CDS            AmpR: β-lactamase; bla; confers resistance to ampicillin, carbenicillin, and related antibiotics
   6774..6878    -  promoter       AmpR promoter: bla
