[The description below was written by a language model from this plasmid's Addgene catalogue record and pLannotate feature annotations shown in this document.]
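Description:
pAc5.1B-EGFP-DmCaf40-N63AF65AC69YV76YR210AH213A_X is an insect expression plasmid of about 7 kb for producing a GFP-tagged mutant of Drosophila melanogaster Caf40 (Rcd-1, CG14213; the fly orthologue of human CNOT9) in fly cells. The catalogue lists the backbone as unknown, although the name and the annotated parts point to a pAc5.1-type vector. In bacteria it is maintained through a ColE1/pUC-type origin and selected with ampicillin via the β-lactamase gene and its own promoter. The record lists it as low copy, even though the annotated origin is of the high-copy class. No selectable marker for insect cells is annotated. A tetracycline-resistance fragment and a short SV40 large T fragment are also detected; these appear to be non-functional backbone remnants.

The expression cassette is driven by the constitutive Drosophila actin 5C promoter, followed by the EGFP coding sequence and then the Caf40 open reading frame, giving an N-terminal EGFP fusion. The annotation tool labels the insert as a fragment of human CNOT9, reflecting homology; the catalogue states that the ORF is of fly origin. It carries six substitutions: N63A, F65A, C69Y, V76Y, R210A and H213A. A V5 epitope sequence lies downstream of the insert, but the record does not say whether it is in frame or preceded by a stop codon. An SV40 polyadenylation signal follows.

The associated publication concerns W-binding pockets in CNOT9 and links between miRNA target recognition and silencing through the CCR4-NOT deadenylase complex. This suggests the mutant is meant to disrupt binding surfaces on Caf40 for interaction or localisation studies in cultured insect cells, although the record does not state the effect of each substitution. The deposited sequence may be theoretical rather than fully verified.
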