Addgene plasmid #147977: pAc5.1B-EGFP-DmCaf40-N63AF65AC69YV76YR210AH213A_X
Purpose: Insect Expression of DmCaf40-N63AF65AC69YV76YR210AH213A
Depositing lab: Elisa Izaurralde. Depositing organization: Max Planck Institute for Developmental Biology. Publication: A DDX6-CNOT1 complex and W-binding pockets in CNOT9 reveal direct links between miRNA target recognition and silencing. Chen Y, Boland A, Kuzuoglu-Ozturk D, Bawankar P, Loh B, Chang CT, Weichenrieder O, Izaurralde E. Mol Cell. 2014 Jun 5;54(5):737-50. doi: 10.1016/j.molcel.2014.03.034. Epub 2014 Apr 24. PubMed 24768540.
Backbone
  Vector backbone: Unknown
  Vector type: Insect Expression
Growth in bacteria
  Bacterial resistance: Ampicillin, 100 μg/mL
  Growth temperature: 37°C
  Growth strain: DH5alpha
  Copy number: Low Copy
Gene/Insert
  Gene/Insert name: DmCaf40-N63AF65AC69YV76YR210AH213A
  Species: D. melanogaster (fly)
  Entrez Gene: Rcd-1 (a.k.a. Dmel_CG14213, CAF40, CG14213, Caf40, Dmel\CG14213, Drcd-1)
  Cloning method: Unknown
Terms and licenses: Academic/Nonprofit Terms; Industry Terms: Not Available to Industry
Depositor comments: ORF extracted from NCBI:NM_167675.1 Plasmids from this collection were made available to the research community and donated after the lab closed. Please note that the sequence provided by the depositing laboratory may be theoretical/predicted or based on Sanger sequencing results. There may be discrepancies between sequencing results obtained by Addgene and the depositor sequence. If an Addgene verified sequence is not available, please contact before placing your order to request that our lab fully sequence the plasmid.
How to cite: pAc5.1B-EGFP-DmCaf40-N63AF65AC69YV76YR210AH213A_X was a gift from Elisa Izaurralde (Addgene plasmid # 147977 ; http://n2t.net/addgene:147977 ; RRID:Addgene_147977)
